Addgene plasmid #155072: pLCHKO_SFRS7_exon_deletion_4
Purpose: Lentiviral plasmid for expressing U6 driven hybrid guide (hg)RNA for deletion of SFRS7 exon using SpCas9 and LbCas12a nucleases (CHyMErA system)
Depositing lab: Benjamin Blencowe & Jason Moffat. Depositing organization: University of Toronto. Publication: Genetic interaction mapping and exon-resolution functional genomics with a hybrid Cas9-Cas12a platform. Gonatopoulos-Pournatzis T, Aregger M, Brown KR, Farhangmehr S, Braunschweig U, Ward HN, Ha KCH, Weiss A, Billmann M, Durbic T, Myers CL, Blencowe BJ, Moffat J. Nat Biotechnol. 2020 May;38(5):638-648. doi: 10.1038/s41587-020-0437-z. Epub 2020 Mar 16. PubMed 32249828.
Backbone
  Vector backbone: pLCHKO
  Backbone size w/o insert (bp): 7481
  Vector type: Mammalian Expression, Lentiviral, CRISPR
  Selectable markers: Puromycin
Growth in bacteria
  Bacterial resistance: Ampicillin, 100 μg/mL
  Growth temperature: 30°C
  Growth strain: NEB Stable
  Copy number: High Copy
Gene/Insert
  Gene/Insert name: (hg)RNA for deletion of SFRS7 exon using SpCas9 and LbCas12a nucleases
  gRNA/shRNA sequence: TGTACAATAGATACAAAGTGgtttcagagctatgctggaaacagcatagcaagttgaaataaggctagtccgttatcaacttgaaaaagtggcaccgagtcggtgctaatttctactaagtgtagatAGTTTAAGTGCAGTCTGACATTT
  Species: H. sapiens (human)
  Insert size (bp): 150
  Promoter: U6
  Cloning method: Restriction Enzyme; 5′ cloning site BfuAI (destroyed during cloning); 3′ cloning site BfuAI (destroyed during cloning)
  Sequencing primers: 5′ actatcatatgcttaccgtaac
Terms and licenses: Academic/Nonprofit Terms; Industry Terms: Not Available to Industry
Depositor comments: U6-driven hgRNA cassette encoded on anti-sense strand
How to cite: pLCHKO_SFRS7_exon_deletion_4 was a gift from Benjamin Blencowe & Jason Moffat (Addgene plasmid # 155072 ; http://n2t.net/addgene:155072 ; RRID:Addgene_155072)
