[The description below was written by a language model from this plasmid's Addgene catalogue record and pLannotate feature annotations shown in this document.]
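Description:
pLCHKO_SFRS7_exon_deletion_4 is a lentiviral CRISPR plasmid built on the pLCHKO backbone (about 7.6 kb in the sequenced record) that delivers a single hybrid guide RNA (hgRNA) for the CHyMErA system, in which SpCas9 and LbCas12a are used together. It is maintained in E. coli through a high-copy ColE1/pUC-type origin with ampicillin resistance (AmpR), and it also carries an f1 origin and remnants of lac/lacZα cloning-vector sequence. The viral portion has a third-generation layout. An RSV promoter drives a truncated HIV-1 5' LTR, followed by the Ψ packaging signal with a gag fragment, the RRE for Rev-dependent export, a cPPT/CTS, a WPRE and a self-inactivating ΔU3 3' LTR. An SV40 poly(A) signal and SV40 origin lie downstream of the 3' LTR.

The payload is a roughly 150 bp hgRNA cassette under the human U6 RNA polymerase III promoter, placed on the antisense strand relative to the viral genome, as the depositor notes and the feature table confirms. It was inserted at BfuAI sites that were destroyed during cloning. The transcript joins a Cas9 spacer and its tracrRNA-derived scaffold to an LbCas12a direct repeat and a Cas12a spacer, so one U6 transcript supplies a guide for each nuclease. According to the record, the guide pair is designed to delete an exon of human SFRS7; which exon is not stated. The nucleases are not encoded on this plasmid and must be supplied separately. A human PGK promoter drives puromycin N-acetyltransferase, allowing selection of transduced mammalian cells. The construct is one of a set of exon-deletion guides used for exon-resolution functional genomics.
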