Features (pLannotate 1.2.2; 28 found; start..end, strand, type, name):
     13..146     +  rep_origin     RSF ori (fragment): Plasmids containing the RSF 1030 origin of replication can be propagated in E. coli cells that contain additional plasmids with compatible origins.
    148..240     +  CDS            lacI (fragment): lac repressor; lacI; The lac repressor binds to the lac operator to inhibit transcription in E. coli. This inhibition can be relieved by adding lactose or isopropyl-β-D-thiogalactopyranoside (IPTG).
    253..274     +  protein_bind   CAP binding site: CAP binding activates transcription in the presence of cAMP. E. coli catabolite activator protein
    289..319     +  promoter       lac promoter: promoter for the E. coli lac operon
    327..343     +  protein_bind   lac operator: The lac repressor binds to the lac operator to inhibit transcription in E. coli. This inhibition can be relieved by adding lactose or isopropyl-β-D-thiogalactopyranoside (IPTG). lac repressor encoded by lacI
    388..406     +  promoter       T3 promoter: promoter for bacteriophage T3 RNA polymerase
    434..660     +  promoter       RSV promoter: Rous sarcoma virus enhancer/promoter
    661..841     +  LTR            5' LTR (truncated): truncated 5' long terminal repeat (LTR) from HIV-1
    888..1013    +  misc_feature   HIV-1 Ψ: packaging signal of human immunodeficiency virus type 1
    997..1360    +  CDS            HIV-1 gag (fragment): gag protein from human immunodeficiency virus 1; gag
   1506..1739    +  misc_feature   RRE: The Rev response element (RRE) of HIV-1 allows for Rev-dependent mRNA export from the nucleus to the cytoplasm.
   2116..2142    +  CDS            Rev (fragment): human immunodeficiency virus 1 (HIV-1) Rev protein; rev; enhances nuclear export of unspliced and incompletely spliced viral mRNAs
   2204..2271    -  misc_RNA       tracrRNA (fragment): trans-activating CRISPR RNA for the Streptococcus pyogenes CRISPR/Cas9 system
   2319..2559    -  promoter       U6 promoter: RNA polymerase III promoter for human U6 snRNA
   2601..2718    +  misc_feature   cPPT/CTS: central polypurine tract and central termination sequence of HIV-1
   2777..3277    +  promoter       hPGK promoter: human phosphoglycerate kinase 1 promoter
   3299..3898    +  CDS            PuroR (fragment): puromycin N-acetyltransferase; pac from Streptomyces; confers resistance to puromycin
   3914..4502    +  misc_feature   WPRE: woodchuck hepatitis virus posttranscriptional regulatory element
   4553..4572    +  misc_feature   cPPT/CTS (fragment): central polypurine tract and central termination sequence of HIV-1
   4574..4807    +  LTR            3' LTR (ΔU3): self-inactivating 3' long terminal repeat (LTR) from HIV-1
   4885..5006    +  polyA_signal   SV40 poly(A) signal: SV40 polyadenylation signal
   5046..5181    +  rep_origin     SV40 ori: SV40 origin of replication
   5202..5220    -  promoter       T7 promoter: promoter for bacteriophage T7 RNA polymerase
   5228..5383    +  CDS            lacZα (fragment): LacZα fragment of β-galactosidase; lacZ fragment
   5388..5816    +  rep_origin     f1 ori (sequence partly withheld): f1 bacteriophage origin of replication; arrow indicates direction of (+) strand synthesis
   5869..5973    +  promoter       AmpR promoter: bla
   5974..6834    +  CDS            AmpR: β-lactamase; bla; confers resistance to ampicillin, carbenicillin, and related antibiotics
   7005..7593    +  rep_origin     ori: high-copy-number ColE1/pMB1/pBR322/pUC origin of replication
>Addgene plasmid #155072 | pLCHKO_SFRS7_exon_deletion_4 | addgene full sequence | sequence record 308512 | Addgene NGS Result
CTTTTGCTGGCCTTTTGCTCACATGTTCTTTCCTGCGTTATCCCCTGATTCTGTGGATAACCGTATTACC
GCCTTTGAGTGAGCTGATACCGCTCGCCGCAGCCGAACGACCGAGCGCAGCGAGTCAGTGAGCGAGGAAG
CGGAAGAGCGCCCAATACGCAAACCGCCTCTCCCCGCGCGTTGGCCGATTCATTAATGCAGCTGGCACGA
CAGGTTTCCCGACTGGAAAGCGGGCAGTGAGCGCAACGCAATTAATGTGAGTTAGCTCACTCATTAGGCA
CCCCAGGCTTTACACTTTATGCTTCCGGCTCGTATGTTGTGTGGAATTGTGAGCGGATAACAATTTCACA
CAGGAAACAGCTATGACCATGATTACGCCAAGCGCGCAATTAACCCTCACTAAAGGGAACAAAAGCTGGA
GCTGCAAGCTTAATGTAGTCTTATGCAATACTCTTGTAGTCTTGCAACATGGTAACGATGAGTTAGCAAC
ATGCCTTACAAGGAGAGAAAAAGCACCGTGCATGCCGATTGGTGGAAGTAAGGTGGTACGATCGTGCCTT
ATTAGGAAGGCAACAGACGGGTCTGACATGGATTGGACGAACCACTGAATTGCCGCATTGCAGAGATATT
GTATTTAAGTGCCTAGCTCGATACATAAACGGGTCTCTCTGGTTAGACCAGATCTGAGCCTGGGAGCTCT
CTGGCTAACTAGGGAACCCACTGCTTAAGCCTCAATAAAGCTTGCCTTGAGTGCTTCAAGTAGTGTGTGC
CCGTCTGTTGTGTGACTCTGGTAACTAGAGATCCCTCAGACCCTTTTAGTCAGTGTGGAAAATCTCTAGC
AGTGGCGCCCGAACAGGGACTTGAAAGCGAAAGGGAAACCAGAGGAGCTCTCTCGACGCAGGACTCGGCT
TGCTGAAGCGCGCACGGCAAGAGGCGAGGGGCGGCGACTGGTGAGTACGCCAAAAATTTTGACTAGCGGA
GGCTAGAAGGAGAGAGATGGGTGCGAGAGCGTCAGTATTAAGCGGGGGAGAATTAGATCGCGATGGGAAA
AAATTCGGTTAAGGCCAGGGGGAAAGAAAAAATATAAATTAAAACATATAGTATGGGCAAGCAGGGAGCT
AGAACGATTCGCAGTTAATCCTGGCCTGTTAGAAACATCAGAAGGCTGTAGACAAATACTGGGACAGCTA
CAACCATCCCTTCAGACAGGATCAGAAGAACTTAGATCATTATATAATACAGTAGCAACCCTCTATTGTG
TGCATCAAAGGATAGAGATAAAAGACACCAAGGAAGCTTTAGACAAGATAGAGGAAGAGCAAAACAAAAG
TAAGACCACCGCACAGCAAGCGGCCGCTGATCTTCAGACCTGGAGGAGGAGATATGAGGGACAATTGGAG
AAGTGAATTATATAAATATAAAGTAGTAAAAATTGAACCATTAGGAGTAGCACCCACCAAGGCAAAGAGA
AGAGTGGTGCAGAGAGAAAAAAGAGCAGTGGGAATAGGAGCTTTGTTCCTTGGGTTCTTGGGAGCAGCAG
GAAGCACTATGGGCGCAGCGTCAATGACGCTGACGGTACAGGCCAGACAATTATTGTCTGGTATAGTGCA
GCAGCAGAACAATTTGCTGAGGGCTATTGAGGCGCAACAGCATCTGTTGCAACTCACAGTCTGGGGCATC
AAGCAGCTCCAGGCAAGAATCCTGGCTGTGGAAAGATACCTAAAGGATCAACAGCTCCTGGGGATTTGGG
GTTGCTCTGGAAAACTCATTTGCACCACTGCTGTGCCTTGGAATGCTAGTTGGAGTAATAAATCTCTGGA
ACAGATTTGGAATCACACGACCTGGATGGAGTGGGACAGAGAAATTAACAATTACACAAGCTTAATACAC
TCCTTAATTGAAGAATCGCAAAACCAGCAAGAAAAGAATGAACAAGAATTATTGGAATTAGATAAATGGG
CAAGTTTGTGGAATTGGTTTAACATAACAAATTGGCTGTGGTATATAAAATTATTCATAATGATAGTAGG
AGGCTTGGTAGGTTTAAGAATAGTTTTTGCTGTACTTTCTATAGTGAATAGAGTTAGGCAGGGATATTCA
CCATTATCGTTTCAGACCCACCTCCCAACCCCGAGGGGACCCAGAGAATTCCCAAAAAAAAATGTCAGAC
TGCACTTAAACTATCTACACTTAGTAGAAATTAGCACCGACTCGGTGCCACTTTTTCAAGTTGATAACGG
ACTAGCCTTATTTCAACTTGCTATGCTGTTTCCAGCATAGCTCTGAAACCACTTTGTATCTATTGTACAC
GGTACCTCGTCCTTTCCACAAGATATATAAAGCCAAGAAATCGAAATACTTTCAAGTTACGGTAAGCATA
TGATAGTCCATTTTAAAACATAATTTTAAAACTGCAAACTACCCAAGAAATTATTACTTTCTACGTCACG
TATTTTGTACTAATATCTTTGTGTTTACAGTCAAATTAATTCTAATTATCTCTCTAACAGCCTTGTATCG
TATATGCAAATATGAAGGAATCATGGGAAATAGGCCCTCGAATTCTAGATCTTGAGACAAATGGCAGTAT
TCATCCACAATTTTAAAAGAAAAGGGGGGATTGGGGGGTACAGTGCAGGGGAAAGAATAGTAGACATAAT
AGCAACAGACATACAAACTAAAGAATTACAAAAACAAATTACAAAAATTCAAAATTTTCGGGTTTATTAC
AGGGACAGCAGAGATCCACTTTGGCGCCGGCTCGAGGGGGCCCGGGTTGCGCCTTTTCCAAGGCAGCCCT
GGGTTTGCGCAGGGACGCGGCTGCTCTGGGCGTGGTTCCGGGAAACGCAGCGGCGCCGACCCTGGGTCTC
GCACATTCTTCACGTCCGTTCGCAGCGTCACCCGGATCTTCGCCGCTACCCTTGTGGGCCCCCCGGCGAC
GCTTCCTGCTCCGCCCCTAAGTCGGGAAGGTTCCTTGCGGTTCGCGGCGTGCCGGACGTGACAAACGGAA
GCCGCAGCTCACACTAGTACCCTCGCAGACGGACAGCGCCAGGGAGCAATGGCAGCGCGCCGACCGCGAT
GGGCTGTGGCCAATAGCGGCTGCTCAGCAGGGCGCGCCGAGAGCAGCGGCCGGGAAGGGGCGGTGCGGGA
GGCGGGGTGTGGGGCGGTAGTGTGGGCCCTGTTCCTGCCCGCGCGGTGTTCCGCATTCTGCAAGCCTCCG
GAGCGCACGTCGGCAGTCGGCTCCCTCGTTGACCGAATCACCGACCTCTCTCCCCAGGGGGATCCACCGG
AGCTTACCATGACCGAGTACAAGCCCACGGTGCGCCTCGCCACCCGCGACGACGTCCCCAGGGCCGTACG
CACCCTCGCCGCCGCGTTCGCCGACTACCCCGCCACGCGCCACACCGTCGATCCGGACCGCCACATCGAG
CGGGTCACCGAGCTGCAAGAACTCTTCCTCACGCGCGTCGGGCTCGACATCGGCAAGGTGTGGGTCGCGG
ACGACGGCGCCGCCGTGGCGGTCTGGACCACGCCGGAGAGCGTCGAAGCGGGGGCGGTGTTCGCCGAGAT
CGGCCCGCGCATGGCCGAGTTGAGCGGTTCCCGGCTGGCCGCGCAGCAACAGATGGAAGGCCTCCTGGCG
CCGCACCGGCCCAAGGAGCCCGCGTGGTTCCTGGCCACCGTCGGTGTTTCGCCCGACCACCAGGGCAAGG
GTCTGGGCAGCGCCGTCGTGCTCCCCGGAGTGGAGGCGGCCGAGCGCGCCGGGGTGCCCGCCTTCCTGGA
GACCTCCGCGCCCCGCAACCTCCCCTTCTACGAGCGGCTCGGCTTCACCGTCACCGCCGACGTCGAGGTG
CCCGAAGGACCGCGCACCTGGTGCATGACCCGCAAGCCCGGTGCCTGAACGCGTTAAGTCGACAATCAAC
CTCTGGATTACAAAATTTGTGAAAGATTGACTGGTATTCTTAACTATGTTGCTCCTTTTACGCTATGTGG
ATACGCTGCTTTAATGCCTTTGTATCATGCTATTGCTTCCCGTATGGCTTTCATTTTCTCCTCCTTGTAT
AAATCCTGGTTGCTGTCTCTTTATGAGGAGTTGTGGCCCGTTGTCAGGCAACGTGGCGTGGTGTGCACTG
TGTTTGCTGACGCAACCCCCACTGGTTGGGGCATTGCCACCACCTGTCAGCTCCTTTCCGGGACTTTCGC
TTTCCCCCTCCCTATTGCCACGGCGGAACTCATCGCCGCCTGCCTTGCCCGCTGCTGGACAGGGGCTCGG
CTGTTGGGCACTGACAATTCCGTGGTGTTGTCGGGGAAATCATCGTCCTTTCCTTGGCTGCTCGCCTGTG
TTGCCACCTGGATTCTGCGCGGGACGTCCTTCTGCTACGTCCCTTCGGCCCTCAATCCAGCGGACCTTCC
TTCCCGCGGCCTGCTGCCGGCTCTGCGGCCTCTTCCGCGTCTTCGCCTTCGCCCTCAGACGAGTCGGATC
TCCCTTTGGGCCGCCTCCCCGCGTCGACTTTAAGACCAATGACTTACAAGGCAGCTGTAGATCTTAGCCA
CTTTTTAAAAGAAAAGGGGGGACTGGAAGGGCTAATTCACTCCCAACGAAGACAAGATCTGCTTTTTGCT
TGTACTGGGTCTCTCTGGTTAGACCAGATCTGAGCCTGGGAGCTCTCTGGCTAACTAGGGAACCCACTGC
TTAAGCCTCAATAAAGCTTGCCTTGAGTGCTTCAAGTAGTGTGTGCCCGTCTGTTGTGTGACTCTGGTAA
CTAGAGATCCCTCAGACCCTTTTAGTCAGTGTGGAAAATCTCTAGCAGTACGTATAGTAGTTCATGTCAT
CTTATTATTCAGTATTTATAACTTGCAAAGAAATGAATATCAGAGAGTGAGAGGAACTTGTTTATTGCAG
CTTATAATGGTTACAAATAAAGCAATAGCATCACAAATTTCACAAATAAAGCATTTTTTTCACTGCATTC
TAGTTGTGGTTTGTCCAAACTCATCAATGTATCTTATCATGTCTGGCTCTAGCTATCCCGCCCCTAACTC
CGCCCATCCCGCCCCTAACTCCGCCCAGTTCCGCCCATTCTCCGCCCCATGGCTGACTAATTTTTTTTAT
TTATGCAGAGGCCGAGGCCGCCTCGGCCTCTGAGCTATTCCAGAAGTAGTGAGGAGGCTTTTTTGGAGGC
CTAGGGACGTACCCAATTCGCCCTATAGTGAGTCGTATTACGCGCGCTCACTGGCCGTCGTTTTACAACG
TCGTGACTGGGAAAACCCTGGCGTTACCCAACTTAATCGCCTTGCAGCACATCCCCCTTTCGCCAGCTGG
CGTAATAGCGAAGAGGCCCGCACCGATCGCCCTTCCCAACAGTTGCGCAGCCTGAATGGCGAATGGG
[124 nt withheld, positions 5388-5511]
C
[91 nt withheld, positions 5513-5603]
A
[49 nt withheld, positions 5605-5653]
CCTTTGACGTTGGAGTCCACGTTCTTT
[37 nt withheld, positions 5681-5717]
ACCCTATCTCGGTCTATTCTTTTGATTTATAAGGGATTTTGCCGATTTCGGCCTATTGGTTAAAAAATGA
GCTGATTTAACAAAAATTTAACGCGAATTTTAACAAAATATTAACGCTTACAATTTAGGTGGCACTTTTC
GGGGAAATGTGCGCGGAACCCCTATTTGTTTATTTTTCTAAATACATTCAAATATGTATCCGCTCATGAG
ACAATAACCCTGATAAATGCTTCAATAATATTGAAAAAGGAAGAGTATGAGTATTCAACATTTCCGTGTC
GCCCTTATTCCCTTTTTTGCGGCATTTTGCCTTCCTGTTTTTGCTCACCCAGAAACGCTGGTGAAAGTAA
AAGATGCTGAAGATCAGTTGGGTGCACGAGTGGGTTACATCGAACTGGATCTCAACAGCGGTAAGATCCT
TGAGAGTTTTCGCCCCGAAGAACGTTTTCCAATGATGAGCACTTTTAAAGTTCTGCTATGTGGCGCGGTA
TTATCCCGTATTGACGCCGGGCAAGAGCAACTCGGTCGCCGCATACACTATTCTCAGAATGACTTGGTTG
AGTACTCACCAGTCACAGAAAAGCATCTTACGGATGGCATGACAGTAAGAGAATTATGCAGTGCTGCCAT
AACCATGAGTGATAACACTGCGGCCAACTTACTTCTGACAACGATCGGAGGACCGAAGGAGCTAACCGCT
TTTTTGCACAACATGGGGGATCATGTAACTCGCCTTGATCGTTGGGAACCGGAGCTGAATGAAGCCATAC
CAAACGACGAGCGTGACACCACGATGCCTGTAGCAATGGCAACAACGTTGCGCAAACTATTAACTGGCGA
ACTACTTACTCTAGCTTCCCGGCAACAATTAATAGACTGGATGGAGGCGGATAAAGTTGCAGGACCACTT
CTGCGCTCGGCCCTTCCGGCTGGCTGGTTTATTGCTGATAAATCTGGAGCCGGTGAGCGTGGGTCTCGCG
GTATCATTGCAGCACTGGGGCCAGATGGTAAGCCCTCCCGTATCGTAGTTATCTACACGACGGGGAGTCA
GGCAACTATGGATGAACGAAATAGACAGATCGCTGAGATAGGTGCCTCACTGATTAAGCATTGGTAACTG
TCAGACCAAGTTTACTCATATATACTTTAGATTGATTTAAAACTTCATTTTTAATTTAAAAGGATCTAGG
TGAAGATCCTTTTTGATAATCTCATGACCAAAATCCCTTAACGTGAGTTTTCGTTCCACTGAGCGTCAGA
CCCCGTAGAAAAGATCAAAGGATCTTCTTGAGATCCTTTTTTTCTGCGCGTAATCTGCTGCTTGCAAACA
AAAAAACCACCGCTACCAGCGGTGGTTTGTTTGCCGGATCAAGAGCTACCAACTCTTTTTCCGAAGGTAA
CTGGCTTCAGCAGAGCGCAGATACCAAATACTGTTCTTCTAGTGTAGCCGTAGTTAGGCCACCACTTCAA
GAACTCTGTAGCACCGCCTACATACCTCGCTCTGCTAATCCTGTTACCAGTGGCTGCTGCCAGTGGCGAT
AAGTCGTGTCTTACCGGGTTGGACTCAAGACGATAGTTACCGGATAAGGCGCAGCGGTCGGGCTGAACGG
GGGGTTCGTGCACACAGCCCAGCTTGGAGCGAACGACCTACACCGAACTGAGATACCTACAGCGTGAGCT
ATGAGAAAGCGCCACGCTTCCCGAAGGGAGAAAGGCGGACAGGTATCCGGTAAGCGGCAGGGTCGGAACA
GGAGAGCGCACGAGGGAGCTTCCAGGGGGAAACGCCTGGTATCTTTATAGTCCTGTCGGGTTTCGCCACC
TCTGACTTGAGCGTCGATTTTTGTGATGCTCGTCAGGGGGGCGGAGCCTATGGAAAAACGCCAGCAACGC
GGCCTTTTTACGGTTCCTGGC
